Addgene plasmid #184284: pAAV-hsyn-DIO-GCaMP6s
Purpose: Expresses GCaMP6s in genetically defined neurons expressing Cre recombinase
Depositing lab: William Wisden. Depositing organization: Imperial College London. Publication: GABA and glutamate neurons in the VTA regulate sleep and wakefulness. Yu X, Li W, Ma Y, Tossell K, Harris JJ, Harding EC, Ba W, Miracca G, Wang D, Li L, Guo J, Chen M, Li Y, Yustos R, Vyssotski AL, Burdakov D, Yang Q, Dong H, Franks NP, Wisden W. Nat Neurosci. 2019 Jan;22(1):106-119. doi: 10.1038/s41593-018-0288-9. Epub 2018 Dec 17. PubMed 30559475.
Backbone
  Vector backbone: pUC
  Backbone size w/o insert (bp): 2900
  Total vector size (bp): 6192
  Vector type: Mammalian Expression, Mouse Targeting, AAV, Cre/Lox
Growth in bacteria
  Bacterial resistance: Ampicillin, 100 μg/mL
  Growth temperature: 37°C
  Growth strain: NEB Stable
  Copy number: High Copy
Gene/Insert
  Gene/Insert name: CCaMP6s
  Species: Synthetic
  Insert size (bp): 3400
  Promoter: human synaptophysin
  Tag / fusion protein: EGFP
  Cloning method: Ligation Independent Cloning
  Sequencing primers: 5′ ctgactgaagagcagatcgcag; 3′ ctcactcgagaacgtctatatc
Resource information
  A portion of this plasmid was derived from a plasmid made by: The GCaMP6s was from Addgene plasmid ID#: 40753, Douglas Kim lab
Terms and licenses: Academic/Nonprofit Terms; Industry Terms: Not Available to Industry
How to cite: pAAV-hsyn-DIO-GCaMP6s was a gift from William Wisden (Addgene plasmid # 184284 ; http://n2t.net/addgene:184284 ; RRID:Addgene_184284)
