[The description below was written by a language model from this plasmid's Addgene catalogue record and pLannotate feature annotations shown in this document.]
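Description:
pAAV-hsyn-DIO-GCaMP6s is an AAV transfer plasmid on a pUC-type backbone, built for Cre-dependent expression of the genetically encoded calcium indicator GCaMP6s in neurons. It is maintained in bacteria through a high-copy ColE1/pUC origin and selected with ampicillin via the β-lactamase gene; an f1 phage origin is also present. The expression cassette is flanked by AAV2 inverted terminal repeats, which allow it to be packaged into recombinant AAV particles. In the sequenced record the right ITR is annotated in full, while the left one is detected only as short fragments. This may reflect the difficulty of sequencing these structured repeats or a partial deletion.

The payload is driven by a neuron-specific promoter. The catalogue entry calls it human synaptophysin, whereas the feature table identifies it as the human synapsin I (hSyn) promoter, in keeping with the plasmid name. Downstream, the GCaMP6s coding sequence lies in the antisense orientation between two pairs of incompatible recombinase sites, lox2272 and loxP, arranged as a DIO (double-floxed inverted open reading frame) switch. Without Cre the reading frame is backwards and no sensor is made. In Cre-expressing cells, recombination inverts the cassette and then excises one site of each pair, locking it in the sense orientation. A WPRE enhances transcript stability and expression, and a human growth hormone polyadenylation signal terminates the message. The EGFP listed as a tag corresponds to the circularly permuted GFP that is intrinsic to GCaMP6s, not to a separately annotated reporter.

The construct is intended for viral delivery into Cre-driver mice so that calcium activity can be recorded in genetically defined neuronal populations. The associated work concerned ventral tegmental area neurons in sleep and wakefulness.
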