Features (pLannotate 1.2.2; 22 found; start..end, strand, type, name):
     12..39      +  repeat_region  AAV2 ITR (fragment): inverted terminal repeat of adeno-associated virus serotype 2 inverted
     68..95      +  repeat_region  AAV2 ITR (fragment): inverted terminal repeat of adeno-associated virus serotype 2 inverted
    175..622     +  promoter       hSyn promoter: human synapsin I promoter; confers neuron-specific expression (Kügler et al., 2003)
    636..653     +  misc_feature   MCS (fragment): pUC18/19 multiple cloning site
    660..693     +  protein_bind   lox2272: Cre-mediated recombination occurs in the 8-bp core sequence (GGATACTT). lox2272 sites are compatible with each other, but incompatible with loxP or loxN sites (Lee and Saito, 1988). Cre recombinase
    694..743     -  intron         β-globin intron (fragment): internally truncated intron from human β-globin
    744..777     +  protein_bind   loxP: Cre-mediated recombination occurs in the 8-bp core sequence (GCATACAT). Cre recombinase
    787..2139    -  CDS            GCaMP6s: improved fluorescent protein-based calcium sensor (Chen et al., 2013)
   2167..2200    -  protein_bind   lox2272: Cre-mediated recombination occurs in the 8-bp core sequence (GGATACTT). lox2272 sites are compatible with each other, but incompatible with loxP or loxN sites (Lee and Saito, 1988). Cre recombinase
   2201..2250    -  intron         β-globin intron (fragment): internally truncated intron from human β-globin
   2251..2284    -  protein_bind   loxP: Cre-mediated recombination occurs in the 8-bp core sequence (GCATACAT). Cre recombinase
   2285..2309    +  misc_feature   MCS (fragment): pBluescript multiple cloning site
   2309..2897    +  misc_feature   WPRE: woodchuck hepatitis virus posttranscriptional regulatory element
   2929..3405    +  polyA_signal   hGH poly(A) signal: human growth hormone polyadenylation signal
   3445..3585    +  repeat_region  AAV2 ITR: inverted terminal repeat of adeno-associated virus serotype 2 inverted
   3590..3641    -  misc_feature   bom (fragment): basis of mobility region from pBR322
   3660..4115    +  rep_origin     f1 ori (sequence partly withheld): f1 bacteriophage origin of replication; arrow indicates direction of (+) strand synthesis
   4116..4165    -  misc_feature   bom (fragment): basis of mobility region from pBR322
   4267..4302    -  CDS            rop (fragment): Rop protein, which maintains plasmids at low copy number; rop
   4397..4501    +  promoter       AmpR promoter: bla
   4502..5362    +  CDS            AmpR: β-lactamase; bla; confers resistance to ampicillin, carbenicillin, and related antibiotics
   5533..6121    +  rep_origin     ori: high-copy-number ColE1/pMB1/pBR322/pUC origin of replication
>Addgene plasmid #184284 | pAAV-hsyn-DIO-GCaMP6s | addgene full sequence | sequence record 365461 | Addgene NGS Result
CCTGCAGGCAGCTGCGCGCTCGCTCGCTCACTGAGGCCGCCCGGGCGTCGGGCGACCTTTGGTCGCCCGG
CCTCAGTGAGCGAGCGAGCGCGCAGAGAGGGAGTGGCCAACTCCATCACTAGGGGTTCCTGCGGCCGCAC
GCGTGTGTCTAGACTGCAGAGGGCCCTGCGTATGAGTGCAAGTGGGTTTTAGGACCAGGATGAGGCGGGG
TGGGGGTGCCTACCTGACGACCGACCCCGACCCACTGGACAAGCACCCAACCCCCATTCCCCAAATTGCG
CATCCCCTATCAGAGAGGGGGAGGGGAAACAGGATGCGGCGAGGCGCGTGCGCACTGCCAGCTTCAGCAC
CGCGGACAGTGCCTTCGCCCCCGCCTGGCGGCGCGCGCCACCGCCGCCTCAGCACTGAAGGCGCGCTGAC
GTCACTCGCCGGTCCCCCGCAAACTCCCCTTCCCGGCCACCTTGGTCGCGTCCGCGCCGCCGCCGGCCCA
GCCGGACCGCACCACGCGAGGCGCGAGATAGGGGGGCACGGGCGCGACCATCTGCGCTGCGGCGCCGGCG
ACTCAGCGCTGCCTCAGTCTGCGGTGGGCAGCGGAGGAGTCGTGTCGTGCCTGAGAGCGCAGTCGAGAAG
GTACCGGATCCTCTAGAGTCGACTCCGGAATAACTTCGTATAGGATACTTTATACGAAGTTATGCAGAAT
GGTAGCTGGATTGTAGCTGCTATTAGCAATATGAAACCTCTTAATAACTTCGTATAGCATACATTATACG
AAGTTATGGCGCGCCCTCACTTCGCTGTCATCATTTGTACAAACTCTTCGTAGTTTACCTGACCATCCCC
ATCGATGTCTGCTTCCCTGATCATTTCATCAACCTCTTCATCTGTTAACTTCTCTCCAAGGTTTGTCATC
ACGTGGCGAAGCTCTGCTGCACTGATGTAGCCATTGCCATCCTTATCAAACACACCGAACGCTTCTCTAA
TTTCTTCTTCCGTGTCCCTGTATTTCATTTTTCTTGCCATCATTGTCAGGAACTCAGGGAAGTCGATTGT
GCCGTCACCGTCGGCATCTACTTCATTGATCATGTCCTGCAGCTCTGCTTCTGTGGGGTTCTGCCCCAGA
GACCGCATCACCGTCCCCAGCTCCTTGGTTGTTATTGTCCCATCCCCGTCCTTGTCAAATAGGGAGAAAG
CCTCTTTAAATTCTGCGATCTGCTCTTCAGTCAGTTGGTCCGGCAGGTTGTACTCCAGCTTGTGCCCCAG
GATGTTGCCGTCCTCCTTGAAGTCGATGCCCTTCAGCTCGATGCGGTTCACCAGGGTGTCGCCCTCGAAC
TTCACCTCGGCGCGGGTCTTGTAGTTGCCGTCGTCCTTGAAGAAGATGGTGCGCTCCTGGATGTAGCCTT
CGGGCATGGCGGACTTGAAGAAGTCGTGCTGCTTCATGTGGTCGGGGTAGCGGCTGAAGCACTGCACGCC
GTAGGTCAGGGTGGTCACGAGGGTGGGCCAGGGCACGGGCAGCTTGCCGGTGGTGCAGATGAACTTCAGG
GTCAGCTTGCCGTAGGTGGCATCGCCCTCACCCTCGCCGGACACGCTGAACTTGTGGCCGTTTACGTCGC
CGTCCAGCTCGACCAGGATGGGCACCACCCCGGTGAACAGCTCCTCGCCCTTGCTCACCATGCTCCCTCC
GGTACCGCCCTTGTACAGCTCGTCCATGCCGAGAGTGATCCCGGCGGCGGTCACGAACTCCAGCAGGACC
ATGTGATCGCGCTTCTCGTTGGGGTCTTTCGAAAGTTTGGACTGCACGCTCAGGTAGTGGTTGTCGGGCA
GCAGCACGGGGCCGTCGCCGATGGGGGTGTTCTGCTGGTAGTGGTAGGCGAGCTGCACGCCGCCGTCCTC
GATGTTGTGGCGGATGTGGAAGTTCGCCTTGATGCCGTTCTTCTGCTTGTCGGCCTTGATATAGACGTTC
TCGAGTGAGCTCAGCCGACCTATAGCTCTGACTGCGTGACCTGTCTTATTCCACTTACGACGTGATGAGT
CCACCATGGTGGCGAGATCCTTATCGTCATCGTCGTACAGATCCCGACCCATTTGCTGTCCACCAGTCAT
GCTCGCCATACCATGATGATGATGATGATGAGAACCCATGGTGGCGAGATCTGAGTCGAGGCTAGCATAA
CTTCGTATAAAGTATCCTATACGAAGTTATTTGCCTTAACCCAGAAATTATCACTGTTATTCTTTAGAAT
GGTGCAAAGAATAACTTCGTATAATGTATGCTATACGAAGTTATGAATTCGATATCAAGCTTATCGATAA
TCAACCTCTGGATTACAAAATTTGTGAAAGATTGACTGGTATTCTTAACTATGTTGCTCCTTTTACGCTA
TGTGGATACGCTGCTTTAATGCCTTTGTATCATGCTATTGCTTCCCGTATGGCTTTCATTTTCTCCTCCT
TGTATAAATCCTGGTTGCTGTCTCTTTATGAGGAGTTGTGGCCCGTTGTCAGGCAACGTGGCGTGGTGTG
CACTGTGTTTGCTGACGCAACCCCCACTGGTTGGGGCATTGCCACCACCTGTCAGCTCCTTTCCGGGACT
TTCGCTTTCCCCCTCCCTATTGCCACGGCGGAACTCATCGCCGCCTGCCTTGCCCGCTGCTGGACAGGGG
CTCGGCTGTTGGGCACTGACAATTCCGTGGTGTTGTCGGGGAAATCATCGTCCTTTCCTTGGCTGCTCGC
CTATGTTGCCACCTGGATTCTGCGCGGGACGTCCTTCTGCTACGTCCCTTCGGCCCTCAATCCAGCGGAC
CTTCCTTCCCGCGGCCTGCTGCCGGCTCTGCGGCCTCTTCCGCGTCTTCGCCTTCGCCCTCAGACGAGTC
GGATCTCCCTTTGGGCCGCCTCCCCGCATCGATACCGAGCGCTGCTCGAGAGATCTACGGGTGGCATCCC
TGTGACCCCTCCCCAGTGCCTCTCCTGGCCCTGGAAGTTGCCACTCCAGTGCCCACCAGCCTTGTCCTAA
TAAAATTAAGTTGCATCATTTTGTCTGACTAGGTGTCCTTCTATAATATTATGGGGTGGAGGGGGGTGGT
ATGGAGCAAGGGGCAAGTTGGGAAGACAACCTGTAGGGCCTGCGGGGTCTATTGGGAACCAAGCTGGAGT
GCAGTGGCACAATCTTGGCTCACTGCAATCTCCGCCTCCTGGGTTCAAGCGATTCTCCTGCCTCAGCCTC
CCGAGTTGTTGGGATTCCAGGCATGCATGACCAGGCTCAGCTAATTTTTGTTTTTTTGGTAGAGACGGGG
TTTCACCATATTGGCCAGGCTGGTCTCCAACTCCTAATCTCAGGTGATCTACCCACCTTGGCCTCCCAAA
TTGCTGGGATTACAGGCGTGAACCACTGCTCCCTTCCCTGTCCTTCTGATTTTGTAGGTAACCACGTGCG
GACCGAGCGGCCGCAGGAACCCCTAGTGATGGAGTTGGCCACTCCCTCTCTGCGCGCTCGCTCGCTCACT
GAGGCCGGGCGACCAAAGGTCGCCCGACGCCCGGGCTTTGCCCGGGCGGCCTCAGTGAGCGAGCGAGCGC
GCAGCTGCCTGCAGGGGCGCCTGATGCGGTATTTTCTCCTTACGCATCTGTGCGGTATTTCACACCGCAT
A
[95 nt withheld, positions 3642-3736]
T
[46 nt withheld, positions 3738-3783]
C
[141 nt withheld, positions 3785-3925]
CCTTTGACGTTGGAGTCCACGTTCTTT
[37 nt withheld, positions 3953-3989]
ACTCTATCTCGGGCTATTCTTTTGATTTATAAGGGATTTTGCCGATTTCGGTCTATTGGTTAAAAAATGA
GCTGATTTAACAAAAATTTAACGCGAATTTTAACAAAATATTAACGTTTACAATTTTATGGTGCACTCTC
AGTACAATCTGCTCTGATGCCGCATAGTTAAGCCAGCCCCGACACCCGCCAACACCCGCTGACGCGCCCT
GACGGGCTTGTCTGCTCCCGGCATCCGCTTACAGACAAGCTGTGACCGTCTCCGGGAGCTGCATGTGTCA
GAGGTTTTCACCGTCATCACCGAAACGCGCGAGACGAAAGGGCCTCGTGATACGCCTATTTTTATAGGTT
AATGTCATGATAATAATGGTTTCTTAGACGTCAGGTGGCACTTTTCGGGGAAATGTGCGCGGAACCCCTA
TTTGTTTATTTTTCTAAATACATTCAAATATGTATCCGCTCATGAGACAATAACCCTGATAAATGCTTCA
ATAATATTGAAAAAGGAAGAGTATGAGTATTCAACATTTCCGTGTCGCCCTTATTCCCTTTTTTGCGGCA
TTTTGCCTTCCTGTTTTTGCTCACCCAGAAACGCTGGTGAAAGTAAAAGATGCTGAAGATCAGTTGGGTG
CACGAGTGGGTTACATCGAACTGGATCTCAACAGCGGTAAGATCCTTGAGAGTTTTCGCCCCGAAGAACG
TTTTCCAATGATGAGCACTTTTAAAGTTCTGCTATGTGGCGCGGTATTATCCCGTATTGACGCCGGGCAA
GAGCAACTCGGTCGCCGCATACACTATTCTCAGAATGACTTGGTTGAGTACTCACCAGTCACAGAAAAGC
ATCTTACGGATGGCATGACAGTAAGAGAATTATGCAGTGCTGCCATAACCATGAGTGATAACACTGCGGC
CAACTTACTTCTGACAACGATCGGAGGACCGAAGGAGCTAACCGCTTTTTTGCACAACATGGGGGATCAT
GTAACTCGCCTTGATCGTTGGGAACCGGAGCTGAATGAAGCCATACCAAACGACGAGCGTGACACCACGA
TGCCTGTAGCAATGGCAACAACGTTGCGCAAACTATTAACTGGCGAACTACTTACTCTAGCTTCCCGGCA
ACAATTAATAGACTGGATGGAGGCGGATAAAGTTGCAGGACCACTTCTGCGCTCGGCCCTTCCGGCTGGC
TGGTTTATTGCTGATAAATCTGGAGCCGGTGAGCGTGGGTCTCGCGGTATCATTGCAGCACTGGGGCCAG
ATGGTAAGCCCTCCCGTATCGTAGTTATCTACACGACGGGGAGTCAGGCAACTATGGATGAACGAAATAG
ACAGATCGCTGAGATAGGTGCCTCACTGATTAAGCATTGGTAACTGTCAGACCAAGTTTACTCATATATA
CTTTAGATTGATTTAAAACTTCATTTTTAATTTAAAAGGATCTAGGTGAAGATCCTTTTTGATAATCTCA
TGACCAAAATCCCTTAACGTGAGTTTTCGTTCCACTGAGCGTCAGACCCCGTAGAAAAGATCAAAGGATC
TTCTTGAGATCCTTTTTTTCTGCGCGTAATCTGCTGCTTGCAAACAAAAAAACCACCGCTACCAGCGGTG
GTTTGTTTGCCGGATCAAGAGCTACCAACTCTTTTTCCGAAGGTAACTGGCTTCAGCAGAGCGCAGATAC
CAAATACTGTTCTTCTAGTGTAGCCGTAGTTAGGCCACCACTTCAAGAACTCTGTAGCACCGCCTACATA
CCTCGCTCTGCTAATCCTGTTACCAGTGGCTGCTGCCAGTGGCGATAAGTCGTGTCTTACCGGGTTGGAC
TCAAGACGATAGTTACCGGATAAGGCGCAGCGGTCGGGCTGAACGGGGGGTTCGTGCACACAGCCCAGCT
TGGAGCGAACGACCTACACCGAACTGAGATACCTACAGCGTGAGCTATGAGAAAGCGCCACGCTTCCCGA
AGGGAGAAAGGCGGACAGGTATCCGGTAAGCGGCAGGGTCGGAACAGGAGAGCGCACGAGGGAGCTTCCA
GGGGGAAACGCCTGGTATCTTTATAGTCCTGTCGGGTTTCGCCACCTCTGACTTGAGCGTCGATTTTTGT
GATGCTCGTCAGGGGGGCGGAGCCTATGGAAAAACGCCAGCAACGCGGCCTTTTTACGGTTCCTGGCCTT
TTGCTGGCCTTTTGCTCACATGT
